Addgene plasmid #37803: NUMB2-eGFP-M107K
Depositing lab: Rolf Bjerkvig. Depositing organization: University of Bergen. Publication: NUMB does not impair growth and differentiation status of experimental gliomas. Euskirchen P, Skaftnesmo KO, Huszthy PC, Brekka N, Bjerkvig R, Jacobs AH, Miletic H. Exp Cell Res. 2011 Dec 10;317(20):2864-73. Epub 2011 Sep 12. 10.1016/j.yexcr.2011.09.002 PubMed 21939656.
Backbone
  Vector backbone: M107
  Backbone manufacturer: Beyer et al., J Virol 2002
  Backbone size w/o insert (bp): 7309
  Total vector size (bp): 9124
  Modifications to backbone: Kozak consensus sequence
  Vector type: Lentiviral
Growth in bacteria
  Bacterial resistance: Ampicillin, 100 μg/mL
  Growth temperature: 37°C
  Growth strain: XL10 Gold
  Copy number: Unknown
Gene/Insert
  Gene/Insert name: NUMB isoform 2 (alt names: NUMB2; NUMB)
  Species: H. sapiens (human)
  Insert size (bp): 1812
  GenBank ID: NM_001005744.1
  Entrez Gene: NUMB (a.k.a. C14orf41, S171, c14_5527)
  Promoter: pCMV
  Tag / fusion protein: eGFP (C terminal on insert)
  Cloning method: Unknown
  Sequencing primers: 5′ TTT GAC CTC CAT AGA AGA CAC
Terms and licenses: Academic/Nonprofit Terms; Industry Terms: Not Available to Industry
How to cite: NUMB2-eGFP-M107K was a gift from Rolf Bjerkvig (Addgene plasmid # 37803 ; http://n2t.net/addgene:37803 ; RRID:Addgene_37803)
