[The description below was written by a language model from this plasmid's Addgene catalogue record and pLannotate feature annotations shown in this document.]
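Description:
NUMB2-eGFP-M107K is an HIV-1-derived lentiviral transfer plasmid of about 9.1 kb, built on the M107 backbone, for expressing human NUMB isoform 2 fused at its C terminus to EGFP. It is propagated in E. coli through a high-copy ColE1/pUC-type origin and selected with ampicillin via the β-lactamase gene. The bacterial portion also carries pBluescript-type remnants, including an f1 origin, lac promoter/operator and lacZα fragments, and T3 and T7 promoters. An SV40 poly(A) signal and SV40 origin lie just downstream of the viral cassette.

The viral genome has a third-generation-style layout. An RSV promoter drives a truncated 5' LTR, so genomic RNA should be produced in packaging cells without Tat. This is followed by the Ψ packaging signal with an adjoining gag fragment, and then by the Rev response element within an env fragment for Rev-dependent nuclear export. An internal CMV enhancer/promoter then drives the roughly 1.8 kb NUMB open reading frame, with a Kozak consensus recorded as a backbone modification, followed by EGFP. A WPRE follows the fusion to enhance transcript stability and expression. The cassette ends in a ΔU3 self-inactivating 3' LTR, which silences LTR promoter activity after integration. Only a short polypurine tract fragment is annotated immediately upstream of this LTR, and no full central cPPT is listed.

Once packaged with helper and envelope plasmids supplied in trans, the vector allows stable transduction and fluorescent tracking of NUMB2-expressing mammalian cells. The associated publication used it to test whether NUMB affects the growth and differentiation status of experimental gliomas.
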