Features (pLannotate 1.2.2; 27 found; start..end, strand, type, name):
     12..1820    +  CDS            NUMB (fragment): NUMB_HUMAN - Also known as C14orf41 From Homo sapiens (Human).
   1842..2561    +  CDS            EGFP: the original enhanced GFP (Yang et al., 1996) mammalian codon-optimized
   2577..3165    +  misc_feature   WPRE: woodchuck hepatitis virus posttranscriptional regulatory element
   3230..3249    +  misc_feature   cPPT/CTS (fragment): central polypurine tract and central termination sequence of HIV-1
   3251..3484    +  LTR            3' LTR (ΔU3): self-inactivating 3' long terminal repeat (LTR) from HIV-1
   3556..3677    +  polyA_signal   SV40 poly(A) signal: SV40 polyadenylation signal
   3696..3831    +  rep_origin     SV40 ori: SV40 origin of replication
   3864..3882    -  promoter       T7 promoter: promoter for bacteriophage T7 RNA polymerase
   3890..4045    +  CDS            lacZα (fragment): LacZα fragment of β-galactosidase; lacZ fragment
   4053..4508    +  rep_origin     f1 ori (sequence partly withheld): f1 bacteriophage origin of replication; arrow indicates direction of (+) strand synthesis
   4537..4641    +  promoter       AmpR promoter: bla
   4642..5502    +  CDS            AmpR: β-lactamase; bla; confers resistance to ampicillin, carbenicillin, and related antibiotics
   5673..6261    +  rep_origin     ori: high-copy-number ColE1/pMB1/pBR322/pUC origin of replication
   6444..6536    +  CDS            lacI (fragment): lac repressor; lacI; The lac repressor binds to the lac operator to inhibit transcription in E. coli. This inhibition can be relieved by adding lactose or isopropyl-β-D-thiogalactopyranoside (IPTG).
   6549..6570    +  protein_bind   CAP binding site: CAP binding activates transcription in the presence of cAMP. E. coli catabolite activator protein
   6585..6615    +  promoter       lac promoter: promoter for the E. coli lac operon
   6623..6639    +  protein_bind   lac operator: The lac repressor binds to the lac operator to inhibit transcription in E. coli. This inhibition can be relieved by adding lactose or isopropyl-β-D-thiogalactopyranoside (IPTG). lac repressor encoded by lacI
   6684..6702    +  promoter       T3 promoter: promoter for bacteriophage T3 RNA polymerase
   6730..6951    +  promoter       RSV promoter: Rous sarcoma virus enhancer/promoter
   6958..7138    +  LTR            5' LTR (truncated): truncated 5' long terminal repeat (LTR) from HIV-1
   7182..7307    +  misc_feature   HIV-1 Ψ: packaging signal of human immunodeficiency virus type 1
   7291..7654    +  CDS            HIV-1 gag (fragment): gag protein from human immunodeficiency virus 1; gag
   7749..8085    +  ncRNA          RRE: Accession: RF00036 - HIV Rev response element
   8121..8510    +  CDS            env (fragment): ENV_HV1H2 - Experimental evidence at protein level: Swiss-Prot protein existence level 1. [Transmembrane protein gp41]: Acts as a class I viral fusion protein. Under the current model, the protein has at least 3 conformational states: pre-fusion native state, pre-hairpin intermediate state, and post-fusion hairpin state. During fusion of viral and target intracellular membranes, the coiled coil regions (heptad repeats) assume a trimer-of-hairpins structure, positioning the fusion peptide in close proximity to the C-terminal region of the ectodomain. The formation of this structure appears to d
   8510..8530    -  misc_feature   MCS (fragment): pBluescript multiple cloning site
   8540..8843    +  enhancer       CMV enhancer: human cytomegalovirus immediate early enhancer
   8844..9047    +  promoter       CMV promoter: human cytomegalovirus (CMV) immediate early promoter
>Addgene plasmid #37803 | NUMB2-eGFP-M107K | depositor full sequence | sequence record 47432 | NUMB2-eGFP-M107K sequence 9124 bps
GATCTGCCACCATGAACAAATTACGGCAAAGTTTTAGGAGAAAGAAGGATGTTTATGTTCCAGAGGCCAG
TCGTCCACATCAGTGGCAGACAGATGAAGAAGGCGTTCGCACCGGAAAATGTAGCTTCCCGGTTAAGTAC
CTTGGCCATGTAGAAGTTGATGAATCAAGAGGAATGCACATCTGTGAAGATGCTGTAAAAAGATTGAAAG
CTGAAAGGAAGTTCTTCAAAGGCTTCTTTGGAAAAACTGGAAAGAAAGCAGTTAAAGCAGTTCTGTGGGT
CTCAGCAGATGGACTCAGAGTTGTGGATGAAAAAACTAAGGACCTCATAGTTGACCAGACGATAGAGAAA
GTTTCTTTCTGTGCCCCAGACAGGAACTTTGATAGAGCCTTTTCTTACATATGCCGTGATGGCACCACTC
GTCGCTGGATCTGTCACTGCTTCATGGCTGTCAAGGACACAGGTGAAAGGTTGAGCCATGCAGTAGGCTG
TGCTTTTGCAGCCTGTTTAGAGCGCAAGCAGAAGCGGGAGAAGGAATGTGGAGTGACTGCTACTTTTGAT
GCTAGTCGGACCACTTTTACAAGAGAAGGATCATTCCGTGTCACAACAGCCACTGAACAAGCAGAAAGAG
AGGAGATCATGAAACAAATGCAAGATGCCAAGAAAGCTGAAACAGATAAGATAGTCGTTGGTTCATCAGT
TGCCCCTGGCAACACTGCCCCATCCCCATCCTCTCCCACCTCTCCTACTTCTGATGCCACGACCTCTCTG
GAGATGAACAATCCTCATGCCATCCCACGCCGGCATGCTCCAATTGAACAGCTTGCTCGCCAAGGCTCTT
TCCGAGGTTTTCCTGCTCTTAGCCAGAAGATGTCACCCTTTAAACGCCAACTATCCCTACGCATCAATGA
GTTGCCTTCCACTATGCAGAGGAAGACTGATTTCCCCATTAAAAATGCAGTGCCAGAAGTAGAAGGGGAG
GCAGAGAGCATCAGCTCCCTGTGCTCACAGATCACCAATGCCTTCAGCACACCTGAGGACCCCTTCTCAT
CTGCTCCGATGACCAAACCAGTGACAGTGGTGGCACCACAATCTCCTACCTTCCAAGGGACCGAGTGGGG
TCAATCTTCTGGTGCTGCCTCTCCAGGTCTCTTCCAGGCCGGTCATAGACGTACTCCCTCTGAGGCCGAC
CGATGGTTAGAAGAGGTGTCTAAGAGCGTCCGGGCTCAGCAGCCCCAGGCCTCAGCTGCTCCTCTGCAGC
CAGTTCTCCAGCCTCCTCCACCCACTGCCATCTCCCAGCCAGCATCACCTTTCCAAGGGAATGCATTCCT
CACCTCTCAGCCTGTGCCAGTGGGTGTGGTCCCAGCCCTGCAACCAGCCTTTGTCCCTGCCCAGTCCTAT
CCTGTGGCCAATGGAATGCCCTATCCAGCCCCTAATGTGCCTGTGGTGGGCATCACTCCCTCCCAGATGG
TGGCCAACGTATTTGGCACTGCAGGCCACCCTCAGGCTGCCCATCCCCATCAGTCACCCAGCCTGGTCAG
GCAGCAGACATTCCCTCACTACGAGGCAAGCAGTGCTACCACCAGTCCCTTCTTTAAGCCTCCTGCTCAG
CACCTCAACGGTTCTGCAGCTTTCAATGGTGTAGATGATGGCAGGTTGGCCTCAGCAGACAGGCATACAG
AGGTTCCTACAGGCACCTGCCCAGTGGATCCTTTTGAAGCCCAGTGGGCTGCATTAGAAAATAAGTCCAA
GCAGCGTACTAATCCCTCCCCTACCAACCCTTTCTCCAGTGACTTACAGAAGACGTTTGAAATTGAACTT
GCAGATCCACCGGTCGCCACCATGGTGAGCAAGGGCGAGGAGCTGTTCACCGGGGTGGTGCCCATCCTGG
TCGAGCTGGACGGCGACGTAAACGGCCACAAGTTCAGCGTGTCCGGCGAGGGCGAGGGCGATGCCACCTA
CGGCAAGCTGACCCTGAAGTTCATCTGCACCACCGGCAAGCTGCCCGTGCCCTGGCCCACCCTCGTGACC
ACCCTGACCTACGGCGTGCAGTGCTTCAGCCGCTACCCCGACCACATGAAGCAGCACGACTTCTTCAAGT
CCGCCATGCCCGAAGGCTACGTCCAGGAGCGCACCATCTTCTTCAAGGACGACGGCAACTACAAGACCCG
CGCCGAGGTGAAGTTCGAGGGCGACACCCTGGTGAACCGCATCGAGCTGAAGGGCATCGACTTCAAGGAG
GACGGCAACATCCTGGGGCACAAGCTGGAGTACAACTACAACAGCCACAACGTCTATATCATGGCCGACA
AGCAGAAGAACGGCATCAAGGTGAACTTCAAGATCCGCCACAACATCGAGGACGGCAGCGTGCAGCTCGC
CGACCACTACCAGCAGAACACCCCCATCGGCGACGGCCCCGTGCTGCTGCCCGACAACCACTACCTGAGC
ACCCAGTCCGCCCTGAGCAAAGACCCCAACGAGAAGCGCGATCACATGGTCCTGCTGGAGTTCGTGACCG
CCGCCGGGATCACTCTCGGCATGGACGAGCTGTACAAGTAAAGCGGCCGCGTCGACAATCAACCTCTGGA
TTACAAAATTTGTGAAAGATTGACTGGTATTCTTAACTATGTTGCTCCTTTTACGCTATGTGGATACGCT
GCTTTAATGCCTTTGTATCATGCTATTGCTTCCCGTATGGCTTTCATTTTCTCCTCCTTGTATAAATCCT
GGTTGCTGTCTCTTTATGAGGAGTTGTGGCCCGTTGTCAGGCAACGTGGCGTGGTGTGCACTGTGTTTGC
TGACGCAACCCCCACTGGTTGGGGCATTGCCACCACCTGTCAGCTCCTTTCCGGGACTTTCGCTTTCCCC
CTCCCTATTGCCACGGCGGAACTCATCGCCGCCTGCCTTGCCCGCTGCTGGACAGGGGCTCGGCTGTTGG
GCACTGACAATTCCGTGGTGTTGTCGGGGAAGCTGACGTCCTTTCCATGGCTGCTCGCCTGTGTTGCCAC
CTGGATTCTGCGCGGGACGTCCTTCTGCTACGTCCCTTCGGCCCTCAATCCAGCGGACCTTCCTTCCCGC
GGCCTGCTGCCGGCTCTGCGGCCTCTTCCGCGTCTTCGCCTTCGCCCTCAGACGAGTCGGATCTCCCTTT
GGGCCGCCTCCCCGCCTGAATACGAGCTCGGTACCTTTAAGACCAATGACTTACAAGGCAGCTGTAGATC
TTAGCCACTTTTTAAAAGAAAAGGGGGGACTGGAAGGGCTAATTCACTCCCAACGAAGACAAGATCTGCT
TTTTGCTTGTACTGGGTCTCTCTGGTTAGACCAGATCTGAGCCTGGGAGCTCTCTGGCTAACTAGGGAAC
CCACTGCTTAAGCCTCAATAAAGCTTGCCTTGAGTGCTTCAAGTAGTGTGTGCCCGTCTGTTGTGTGACT
CTGGTAACTAGAGATCCCTCAGACCCTTTTAGTCAGTGTGGAAAATCTCTAGCAGTAGTAGTTCATGTCA
TCTTATTATTCAGTATTTATAACTTGCAAAGAAATGAATATCAGAGAGTGAGAGGAACTTGTTTATTGCA
GCTTATAATGGTTACAAATAAAGCAATAGCATCACAAATTTCACAAATAAAGCATTTTTTTCACTGCATT
CTAGTTGTGGTTTGTCCAAACTCATCAATGTATCTTATCATGTCTGGCTCTAGCTATCCCGCCCCTAACT
CCGCCCAGTTCCGCCCATTCTCCGCCCCATGGCTGACTAATTTTTTTTATTTATGCAGAGGCCGAGGCCG
CCTCGGCCTCTGAGCTATTCCAGAAGTAGTGAGGAGGCTTTTTTGGAGGCCTAGGCTTTTGCGTCGAGAC
GTACCCAATTCGCCCTATAGTGAGTCGTATTACGCGCGCTCACTGGCCGTCGTTTTACAACGTCGTGACT
GGGAAAACCCTGGCGTTACCCAACTTAATCGCCTTGCAGCACATCCCCCTTTCGCCAGCTGGCGTAATAG
CGAAGAGGCCCGCACCGATCGCCCTTCCCAACAGTTGCGCAGCCTGAATGGCGAATGGCGCG
[124 nt withheld, positions 4053-4176]
C
[91 nt withheld, positions 4178-4268]
A
[49 nt withheld, positions 4270-4318]
CCTTTGACGTTGGAGTCCACGTTCTTT
[37 nt withheld, positions 4346-4382]
ACCCTATCTCGGTCTATTCTTTTGATTTATAAGGGATTTTGCCGATTTCGGCCTATTGGTTAAAAAATGA
GCTGATTTAACAAAAATTTAACGCGAATTTTAACAAAATATTAACGTTTACAATTTCCCAGGTGGCACTT
TTCGGGGAAATGTGCGCGGAACCCCTATTTGTTTATTTTTCTAAATACATTCAAATATGTATCCGCTCAT
GAGACAATAACCCTGATAAATGCTTCAATAATATTGAAAAAGGAAGAGTATGAGTATTCAACATTTCCGT
GTCGCCCTTATTCCCTTTTTTGCGGCATTTTGCCTTCCTGTTTTTGCTCACCCAGAAACGCTGGTGAAAG
TAAAAGATGCTGAAGATCAGTTGGGTGCACGAGTGGGTTACATCGAACTGGATCTCAACAGCGGTAAGAT
CCTTGAGAGTTTTCGCCCCGAAGAACGTTTTCCAATGATGAGCACTTTTAAAGTTCTGCTATGTGGCGCG
GTATTATCCCGTATTGACGCCGGGCAAGAGCAACTCGGTCGCCGCATACACTATTCTCAGAATGACTTGG
TTGAGTACTCACCAGTCACAGAAAAGCATCTTACGGATGGCATGACAGTAAGAGAATTATGCAGTGCTGC
CATAACCATGAGTGATAACACTGCGGCCAACTTACTTCTGACAACGATCGGAGGACCGAAGGAGCTAACC
GCTTTTTTGCACAACATGGGGGATCATGTAACTCGCCTTGATCGTTGGGAACCGGAGCTGAATGAAGCCA
TACCAAACGACGAGCGTGACACCACGATGCCTGTAGCAATGGCAACAACGTTGCGCAAACTATTAACTGG
CGAACTACTTACTCTAGCTTCCCGGCAACAATTAATAGACTGGATGGAGGCGGATAAAGTTGCAGGACCA
CTTCTGCGCTCGGCCCTTCCGGCTGGCTGGTTTATTGCTGATAAATCTGGAGCCGGTGAGCGTGGGTCTC
GCGGTATCATTGCAGCACTGGGGCCAGATGGTAAGCCCTCCCGTATCGTAGTTATCTACACGACGGGGAG
TCAGGCAACTATGGATGAACGAAATAGACAGATCGCTGAGATAGGTGCCTCACTGATTAAGCATTGGTAA
CTGTCAGACCAAGTTTACTCATATATACTTTAGATTGATTTAAAACTTCATTTTTAATTTAAAAGGATCT
AGGTGAAGATCCTTTTTGATAATCTCATGACCAAAATCCCTTAACGTGAGTTTTCGTTCCACTGAGCGTC
AGACCCCGTAGAAAAGATCAAAGGATCTTCTTGAGATCCTTTTTTTCTGCGCGTAATCTGCTGCTTGCAA
ACAAAAAAACCACCGCTACCAGCGGTGGTTTGTTTGCCGGATCAAGAGCTACCAACTCTTTTTCCGAAGG
TAACTGGCTTCAGCAGAGCGCAGATACCAAATACTGTCCTTCTAGTGTAGCCGTAGTTAGGCCACCACTT
CAAGAACTCTGTAGCACCGCCTACATACCTCGCTCTGCTAATCCTGTTACCAGTGGCTGCTGCCAGTGGC
GATAAGTCGTGTCTTACCGGGTTGGACTCAAGACGATAGTTACCGGATAAGGCGCAGCGGTCGGGCTGAA
CGGGGGGTTCGTGCACACAGCCCAGCTTGGAGCGAACGACCTACACCGAACTGAGATACCTACAGCGTGA
GCTATGAGAAAGCGCCACGCTTCCCGAAGGGAGAAAGGCGGACAGGTATCCGGTAAGCGGCAGGGTCGGA
ACAGGAGAGCGCACGAGGGAGCTTCCAGGGGGAAACGCCTGGTATCTTTATAGTCCTGTCGGGTTTCGCC
ACCTCTGACTTGAGCGTCGATTTTTGTGATGCTCGTCAGGGGGGCGGAGCCTATGGAAAAACGCCAGCAA
CGCGGCCTTTTTACGGTTCCTGGCCTTTTGCTGGCCTTTTGCTCACATGTTCTTTCCTGCGTTATCCCCT
GATTCTGTGGATAACCGTATTACCGCCTTTGAGTGAGCTGATACCGCTCGCCGCAGCCGAACGACCGAGC
GCAGCGAGTCAGTGAGCGAGGAAGCGGAAGAGCGCCCAATACGCAAACCGCCTCTCCCCGCGCGTTGGCC
GATTCATTAATGCAGCTGGCACGACAGGTTTCCCGACTGGAAAGCGGGCAGTGAGCGCAACGCAATTAAT
GTGAGTTAGCTCACTCATTAGGCACCCCAGGCTTTACACTTTATGCTTCCGGCTCGTATGTTGTGTGGAA
TTGTGAGCGGATAACAATTTCACACAGGAAACAGCTATGACCATGATTACGCCAAGCGCGCAATTAACCC
TCACTAAAGGGAACAAAAGCTGGAGCTGCAAGCTTAATGTAGTCTTATGCAATACTCTTGTAGTCTTGCA
ACATGGTAACGATGAGTTAGCAACATGCCTTACAAGGAGAGAAAAAGCACCGTGCATGCCGATTGGTGGA
AGTAAGGTGGTACGATCGTGCCTTATTAGGAAGGCAACAGACGGGTCTGACATGGATTGGACGAACCACT
GAATTGCCGCATTGCAGAGATATTGTATTTAAGTGCCTAGCTCGATACAATAAACGGGTCTCTCTGGTTA
GACCAGATCTGAGCCTGGGAGCTCTCTGGCTAACTAGGGAACCCACTGCTTAAGCCTCAATAAAGCTTGC
CTTGAGTGCTTCAAGTAGTGTGTGCCCGTCTGTTGTGTGACTCTGGTAACTAGAGATCCCTCAGACCCTT
TTAGTCAGTGTGGAAAATCTCTAGCAGTGGCGCCCGAACAGGGACCTGAAAGCGAAAGGGAAACCAGAGC
TCTCTCGACGCAGGACTCGGCTTGCTGAAGCGCGCACGGCAAGAGGCGAGGGGCGGCGACTGGTGAGTAC
GCCAAAAATTTTGACTAGCGGAGGCTAGAAGGAGAGAGATGGGTGCGAGAGCGTCAGTATTAAGCGGGGG
AGAATTAGATCGCGATGGGAAAAAATTCGGTTAAGGCCAGGGGGAAAGAAAAAATATAAATTAAAACATA
TAGTATGGGCAAGCAGGGAGCTAGAACGATTCGCAGTTAATCCTGGCCTGTTAGAAACATCAGAAGGCTG
TAGACAAATACTGGGACAGCTACAACCATCCCTTCAGACAGGATCAGAAGAACTTAGATCATTATATAAT
ACAGTAGCAACCCTCTATTGTGTGCATCAAAGGATAGAGATAAAAGACACCAAGGAAGCTTTAGACAAGA
TAGAGGAAGAGCAAAACAAAAGTAAGACCACCGCACAGCAAGCGGCCGCTGATCTTCAGACCTGGAGGAG
GAGATATGAGGGACAATTGGAGAAGTGAATTATATAAATATAAAGTAGTAAAAATTGAACCATTAGGAGT
AGCACCCACCAAGGCAAAGAGAAGAGTGGTGCAGAGAGAAAAAAGAGCAGTGGGAATAGGAGCTTTGTTC
CTTGGGTTCTTGGGAGCAGCAGGAAGCACTATGGGCGCAGCCTCAATGACGCTGACGGTACAGGCCAGAC
AATTATTGTCTGGTATAGTGCAGCAGCAGAACAATTTGCTGAGGGCTATTGAGGCGCAACAGCATCTGTT
GCAACTCACAGTCTGGGGCATCAAGCAGCTCCAGGCAAGAATCCTGGCTGTGGAAAGATACCTAAAGGAT
CAACAGCTCCTGGGGATTTGGGGTTGCTCTGGAAAACTCATTTGCACCACTGCTGTGCCTTGGAATGCTA
GTTGGAGTAATAAATCTCTGGAACAGATTGGAATCACACGACCTGGATGGAGTGGGACAGAGAAATTAAC
AATTACACAAGCTTAATACACTCCTTAATTGAAGAATCGCAAAACCAGCAAGAAAAGAATGAACAAGAAT
TATTGGAATTAGATAAATGGGCAAGTTTGTGGAATTGGTTTAACATAACAAATTGGCTGTGGTATATAAA
ATTATTCATAATGATAGTAGGAGGCTTGGTAGGTTTAAGAATAGTTTTTGCTGTACTTTCTATAGTGAAT
AGAGTTAGGCAGGGATATTCACCATTATCGTTTCAGACCCACCTCCCAACCCCGAGGGGACCCGACAGGC
CCGAAGGAATAGAAGAAGAAGGTGGAGAGAGAGACAGAGACAGATCCATTCGATTAGTGAACGGATCTCG
ACGGTATCGATAAGCTTGGGAGTTCCGCGTTACATAACTTACGGTAAATGGCCCGCCTGGCTGACCGCCC
AACGACCCCCGCCCATTGACGTCAATAATGACGTATGTTCCCATAGTAACGCCAATAGGGACTTTCCATT
GACGTCAATGGGTGGAGTATTTACGGTAAACTGCCCACTTGGCAGTACATCAAGTGTATCATATGCCAAG
TACGCCCCCTATTGACGTCAATGACGGTAAATGGCCCGCCTGGCATTATGCCCAGTACATGACCTTATGG
GACTTTCCTACTTGGCAGTACATCTACGTATTAGTCATCGCTATTACCATGGTGATGCGGTTTTGGCAGT
ACATCAATGGGCGTGGATAGCGGTTTGACTCACGGGGATTTCCAAGTCTCCACCCCATTGACGTCAATGG
GAGTTTGTTTTGGCACCAAAATCAACGGGACTTTCCAAAATGTCGTAACAACTCCGCCCCATTGACGCAA
ATGGGCGGTAGGCGTGTACGGTGGGAGGTCTATATAAGCAGAGCTCGTTTAGTGAACCGTCAGATCGCCT
GGAGACGCCATCCACGCTGTTTTGACCTCCATAGAAGACACCGACTCTAGAG
