>Addgene plasmid #37803 | NUMB2-eGFP-M107K | addgene partial sequence | sequence record 60046 | EGFP_N
AACAGCTCCTCGCCCTTGCTCACCATGGTGGCGACCGGTGGATCTGCAAGTTCAATTTCAAACGTCTTCT
GTAAGTCACTGGAGAAAGGGTTGGTAGGGGAGGGATTAGTACGCTGCTTGGACTTATTTTCTAATGCAGC
CCACTGGGCTTCAAAAGGATCCACTGGGCAGGTGCCTGTAGGAACCTCTGTATGCCTGTCTGCTGAGGCC
AACCTGCCATCATCTACACCATTGAAAGCTGCAGAACCGTTGAGGTGCTGAGCAGGAGGCTTAAAGAAGG
GACTGGTGGTAGCACTGCTTGCCTCGTAGTGAGGGAATGTCTGCTGCCTGACCAGGCTGGGTGACTGATG
GGGATGGGCAGCCTGAGGGTGGCCTGCAGTGCCAAATACGTTGGCCACCATCTGGGAGGGAGTGATGCCC
ACCACAGGCACATTAGGGGCTGGATAGGGCATTCCATTGGCCACAGGATAGGACTGGGCAGGGACAAAGG
CTGGTTGCAGGGCTGGGACCACACCCACTGGCACAGGCTGAGAGGTGAGGAATGCATTCCCTTGGAAAGG
TGATGCTGGCTGGGAGATGGCAGTGGGTGGAGGAGGCTGGAGAACTGGCTGCAGAGGAGCAGCTGAGGCC
TGGGGCTGCTGAGCCCGGACGCTCTTAGACACCTCTTCTAACCATCGGTCGGCCTCAGAGGGAGTACGTC
TATGACCGGCCTGGAAGAGACCTGGAGAGGCAGCACCAGAAGATTGACCCCACTCGGTCCCTTGAAAGGT
AGGAGATTGTGGTGCCACCACTGTCACTGGTTTGGTCATCGGAGCAGATGAGAAGGGGTCCTCAGGTGTG
CTGAAGGCATTGGTGATCTGTGAGCACAGGGAGCTGATGCTCTCTGCCTCCCCTTCTACTTCTGGCACTG
CATTTTTAATGGGGAAATCAGTCTTCCTCTGC
