>Addgene plasmid #37803 | NUMB2-eGFP-M107K | addgene partial sequence | sequence record 60062 | CMV-F 5'-CGCAAATGGGCGGTAGGCGTG-3'
CTATATAAGCAGAGCTCGTTTAGTGAACCGTCAGATCGCCTGGAGACGCCATCCACGCTGTTTTGACCTC
CATAGAAGACACCGACTCTAGAGGATCTGCCACCATGAACAAATTACGGCAAAGTTTTAGGAGAAAGAAG
GATGTTTATGTTCCAGAGGCCAGTCGTCCACATCAGTGGCAGACAGATGAAGAAGGCGTTCGCACCGGAA
AATGTAGCTTCCCGGTTAAGTACCTTGGCCATGTAGAAGTTGATGAATCAAGAGGAATGCACATCTGTGA
AGATGCTGTAAAAAGATTGAAAGCTGAAAGGAAGTTCTTCAAAGGCTTCTTTGGAAAAACTGGAAAGAAA
GCAGTTAAAGCAGTTCTGTGGGTCTCAGCAGATGGACTCAGAGTTGTGGATGAAAAAACTAAGGACCTCA
TAGTTGACCAGACGATAGAGAAAGTTTCTTTCTGTGCCCCAGACAGGAACTTTGATAGAGCCTTTTCTTA
CATATGCCGTGATGGCACCACTCGTCGCTGGATCTGTCACTGCTTCATGGCTGTCAAGGACACAGGTGAA
AGGTTGAGCCATGCAGTAGGCTGTGCTTTTGCAGCCTGTTTAGAGCGCAAGCAGAAGCGGGAGAAGGAAT
GTGGAGTGACTGCTACTTTTGATGCTAGTCGGACCACTTTTACAAGAGAAGGATCATTCCGTGTCACAAC
AGCCACTGAACAAGCAGAAAGAGAGGAGATCATGAAACAAATGCAAGATGCCAAGAAAGCTGAAACAGAT
AAGATAGTCGTTGGTTCATCAGTTGCCCCTGGCAACACTGCCCCATCCCCATCCTCTCCCACCTCTCCTA
CTTCTGATGCCACGACCTCTCTGGAGATGAACAATCCTCATGCCATCCCACGCCGGCATGCTCCAATTGA
ACAGCTTGCTCGCCAAGGCTCTTTCCGAGGTTTTCCTGCTCTTAGC
